>Addgene plasmid #10817 | HA.PKD.S916A | addgene partial sequence | sequence record 17755 | 10817 with T7
CCGTGGCGGCGGCAGCTGCCGCAGCGGCCGCCGCACTGGTCCCAGGGTCCGGGCCCGGGCCCGCGCCGTT
CTTGGCTCCTGTCGCGGCCCCGGTCGGGGGCATCTCGTTCCATCTGCAGATCGGCCTGAGCCGTGAGCCG
GTGCTGCTGCTGCAGGACTCGTCCGGGGACTACAGCCTGGCGCACGTCCGCGAGATGGCTTGCTCCATTG
TCGACCAGAAGTTCCCTGAATGTGGTTTCTACGGAATGTATGATAAGATCCTGCTTTTTCGCCATGACCC
TACCTCTGAAAACATCCTTCAGCTGGTGAAAGCGGCCAGTGATATCCAGGAAGGCGATCTTATTGAAGTG
GTCTTGTCAGCTTCCGCCACCTTTGAAGACTTTCAGATTCGTCCCCACGCTCTCTTTGTTCATTCATACA
GAGCTCCAGCTTTCTGTGATCACTGTGGAGAAATGCTGTGGGGGCTGGTACGTCAAGGTCTTAAATGTGA
AGGGTGTGGTCTGAATTACCATAAGAGATGTGCATTTAAAATACCCAACAATTGCAGCGGTGTGAGGCGG
AGAAGGCTCTCAAACGTTTCCCTCACTGGGGTCAGCACCATCCGCACATCATCTGCTGAACTCTCTACAA
GTGCCCCTGATGAGCCCCTTCTGCAAAAATCACCATCAGAGTCGTTTATTGGTCGAGAGAAGAGGTCAAA
TTCTCAATCATACATTGGACGACCAATT
