>Addgene plasmid #10817 | HA.PKD.S916A | addgene partial sequence | sequence record 104191 | CMV-F 5'-CGCAAATGGGCGGTAGGCGTG-3'
GAGCTCTCTGGCTAACTAGAGAACCCACTGCTTACTGGCTTATCGAAATTAATACGACTCACTATAGGGA
GACCCAAGCTTGGTACCGAGCTCGGATCCATGTATCCTTATGATGTTCTTGATTATGCTAGCGCCCCTCC
GGTCCTGCGGCCGCCCAGTCCGCTGCTGCCCGTGGCGGCGGCAGCTGCCGCAGCGGCCGCCGCACTGGTC
CCAGGGTCCGGGCCCGGGCCCGCGCCGTTCTTGGCTCCTGTCGCGGCCCCGGTCGGGGGCATCTCGTTCC
ATCTGCAGATCGGCCTGAGCCGTGAGCCGGTGCTGCTGCTGCAGGACTCGTCCGGGGACTACAGCCTGGC
GCACGTCCGCGAGATGGCTTGCTCCATTGTCGACCAGAAGTTCCCTGAATGTGGTTTCTACGGAATGTAT
GATAAGATCCTGCTTTTTCGCCATGACCCTACCTCTGAAAACATCCTTCAGCTGGTGAAAGCGGCCAGTG
ATATCCAGGAAGGCGATCTTATTGAAGTGGTCTTGTCAGCTTCCGCCACCTTTGAAGACTTTCAGATTCG
TCCCCACGCTCTCTTTGTTCATTCATACAGAGCTCCAGCTTTCTGTGATCACTGTGGAGAAATGCTGTGG
GGGCTGGTACGTCAAGGTCTTAAATGTGAAGGGTGTGGTCTGAATTACCATAAGAGATGTGCATTTAAAA
TACCCAACAATTGCAGCGGTGTGAGGCGGAGAAGGCTCTCAAACGTTTCCCTCACTGGGGTCAGCACCAT
CCGCACATCATCTGCTGAACTCTCTACAAGTGCCCCTGATGAGCCCCTTCTGCAAAAATCACCATCAGAG
TCGTTTATTGGTCGAGAGAAGAGGTCAAA
