>Addgene plasmid #10817 | HA.PKD.S916A | addgene partial sequence | sequence record 104194 | BGH-rev 5'-TAGAAGGCACAGTCGAGG-3'
CTATAGAATAGGGCCCTCTAGATGCATGCTCGAGTCAGAGGATGGCGACACGCTCACCGAGGGCTTTCAT
TTCTGTTTCTTCAGTCTCAGGAGTGTCACTGTGGCTAGCACTTGGATTGATCAGGTGTGTGGGGTACTGC
AGCCGCTGCTCGCCTGCATACTTCTCCCACCTCAGGTCATCACTTTCATGGGTGATGTAGCGCTCCCCGA
TTTTGCATTCCAGCTCTCGCAAATCTAACCAGGTCTGATAGTCCTGTAGCCAAGGGTGGCTCAAGGTCTT
ATCCACACTGTAGCGCTTTCTCATTTTTACTTGCAGCAAATTGTTGATAAGATCAATGGCTTCATGAGAT
ATTTCCTTCCAGGGATTTGGTGGATACATGAAAGCTGCATTCTGAATTTGGTCGTGTATGTCTTCATCTT
CATTAAATGGGAATGTGCCGCTTAGGCTTACATAGATGATGACCCCAACAGACCACATGTCTAGAGAGCG
ATTGTAGCCCTTGTTCCTTAGGACCTCAGGAGCCAGGTAAGCGGGGGTACCCACCACTGACCTCCGGAAA
GACTTCTCTCCAATGATCCGGGCAAAACCAAAATCACAAAGTTTCACCTGAGGAAAAGGATCAGCTGAGG
CTAGCAACACATTTTCTGGTTTGAGGTCACAGTGAACGATATTTTTAAAATGAAGGTGCCGCAAAGCCAC
GAGTATCTGAGTAATTAAAAACTTCGTTATGTGCTCTGGCAACCTGCCCTTTTCACTTGACAAGATCATT
TCCAGCATGTCTCCATGGAGTTTTTCCATAACAACAAACACTCTTTCAGGCGTCTCAAACATACACTCCA
AATTTACAACACCAGGGTGATGAAGGTTCTGTAGAATTGCAACCTCATTACGAAGCTGGCTTTCTTGTTT
TGTTGGAAATCGTAATTTGTCAATGATTTTAATAGCTACATCTCTTCCTGTTTTACGATGTTTTCCTCCA
TAAACAATTCCAAACTGTCCAGAACCCAGTACTTCATCAGGAAAA
