>Addgene plasmid #10817 | HA.PKD.S916A | addgene partial sequence | sequence record 112913 | hPRKD1-F 5'-tgaaaggaacagtgggctca-3'
AGATGCAGAGATGGCAATGGCAGAGTGCCAGAACGACAGTGGCGAGATGCAAGATCCAGACCCAGACCAC
GAGGACGCCAACAGAACCATCAGTCCATCAACAAGCAACAATATCCCACTCATGAGGGTAGTGCAGTCTG
TCAAACACACGAAGAGGAAAAGCAGCACAGTCATGAAAGAAGGATGGATGGTCCACTACACCAGCAAGGA
CACGCTGCGGAAACGGCACTATTGGAGATTGGATAGCAAATGTATTACCCTCTTTCAGAATGACACAGGA
AGCAGGTACTACAAGGAAATTCCTTTATCTGAAATTTTGTCTCTGGAACCAGTAAAAACTTCAGCTTTAA
TTCCTAATGGGGCCAATCCTCATTGTTTCGAAATCACTACGGCAAATGTAGTGTATTATGTGGGAGAAAA
TGTGGTCAATCCTTCCAGCCCATCACCAAATAACAGTGTTCCCACCAGTGGCGTTGGTGCAGATGTGGCC
AGGATGTGGGAGATAGCCATCCAGCATGCCCTTATGCCCGTCATTCCCAAGGGCTCCTCCGTGGGTACAG
GAACCAACTTGCACAGAGATATCTCTGTGAGTATTTCAGTATCAAATTGCCAGATTCAAGAAAATGTGGA
CATCAGCACAGTATATCAGATTTTTCCTGATGAAGTACTGGGTTCTGGACAGTTTGGAATTGTTTATGGA
GGAAAACATCGTAAAACAGGAAGAGATGTAGCTATTAAAATCATTGACAAATTACGATTTCCAACAAAAC
AAGAAAGCCAGCTTCGTAATGAGGTTGCAATTCTACAGAACCTTCATCACCCTGGTGTTGTAAATTTGGA
GTGTATGTTTGAGACGCCTGAAAGAGTGTTTGTTGTTATGGAAAAA
