[The description below was written by a language model from this plasmid's Addgene catalogue record.]
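Description:
HA.PKD.S916A is a mammalian expression plasmid built on the pcDNA3 backbone, carrying a human protein kinase D (PRKD1, also known as PKCμ) cDNA of roughly 2.8 kb cloned between BamHI and XhoI sites, both of which remain intact. Expression is driven by the CMV promoter, which gives strong constitutive transcription in most mammalian cell lines. The 3′ sequencing primer listed is consistent with the BGH polyadenylation region normally found downstream of the cloning site in pcDNA3. The plasmid is maintained in E. coli at high copy number under ampicillin selection. The backbone also provides a neomycin resistance marker, so stably transfected mammalian cells can be selected with G418.

The encoded kinase carries an N-terminal HA epitope tag and a serine-to-alanine substitution named S916A. This corresponds to S910A when numbered against the current GenBank human reference protein, and the record annotates this mutant as active. The insert also carries an L520P change relative to that reference. Its effect is unknown, but the depositor notes that this is the exact plasmid used in the associated study and that it should behave as described there. The HA tag itself has a point mutation that prevents recognition by the 3F10 anti-HA antibody, although the 12CA5 antibody still detects it. This matters when planning immunoblotting or immunoprecipitation. The associated publication examined how phosphorylation of PKD controls PKD-dependent activation of NF-κB, and the construct is suited to transfection experiments comparing this phosphorylation-site mutant with other PKD variants.
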