Addgene plasmid #10817: HA.PKD.S916A
Depositing lab: Alex Toker. Depositing organization: Beth Israel Deaconess Medical Center. Publication: Activation loop phosphorylation controls protein kinase D-dependent activation of nuclear factor kappaB. Storz P, Doppler H, Toker A. Mol Pharmacol. 2004 Oct . 66(4):870-9. 10.1124/mol.104.000687 PubMed 15226414.
Backbone
  Vector backbone: pcDNA3
  Backbone manufacturer: Invitrogen
  Backbone size w/o insert (bp): 5446
  Vector type: Mammalian Expression
  Selectable markers: Neomycin (select with G418)
Growth in bacteria
  Bacterial resistance: Ampicillin, 100 μg/mL
  Growth temperature: 37°C
  Growth strain: DH5alpha
  Copy number: High Copy
Gene/Insert
  Gene/Insert name: PKD
  Species: H. sapiens (human)
  Insert size (bp): 2800
  Mutation: S910A--active; L520P
  Entrez Gene: PRKD1 (a.k.a. CHDED, PKC-MU, PKCM, PKD, PRKCM)
  Promoter: CMV
  Tag / fusion protein: HA (N terminal on insert)
  Cloning method: Restriction Enzyme; 5′ cloning site BamHI (not destroyed); 3′ cloning site XhoI (not destroyed)
  Sequencing primers: 5′ CMV-F; 3′ BGH-rev
Terms and licenses: Academic/Nonprofit Terms; Industry Terms: Not Available to Industry
Depositor comments: The HA tag on this plasmid contains a point mutation that renders it unrecognizable by the 3F10 HA antibody. It will work fine with the 12CA5 HA antibody. The PKD insert in this plasmid contains a L520P mutation when compared to GenBank reference sequence NP_002733.1. Although the effect of this mutation is unknown, this is the exact plasmid used in the associated publication and it should function as described. Note that the S916A mutation is S910A when numbered according to GenBank reference sequence NP_002733.1.
How to cite: HA.PKD.S916A was a gift from Alex Toker (Addgene plasmid # 10817 ; http://n2t.net/addgene:10817 ; RRID:Addgene_10817)
